>Addgene plasmid #191348 | pQmod3E-GG | addgene full sequence | sequence record 375365 | Addgene NGS Result
CCTGCAGGATAAAAAAATTGTAGATAAATTTTATAAAATAGTTTTATCTACAATTTTTTTATCAGGAAAC
AGCTATGACCGCGGCCGCTGTATCCATATGACCATGATTACGAATTCGAGCTCAGGATGAGACCTCAATA
CGCAAACCGCCTCTCCCCGCGCGTTGGCCGATTCATTAATGCAGCTGGCACGACAGGTTTCCCGACTGGA
AAGCGGGCAGTGAGCGCAACGCAATTAATGTGAGTTAGCTCACTCATTAGGCACCCCAGGCTTTACACTT
TATGCTTCCGGCTCGTATGTTGTGTGGAATTGTGAGCGGATAACAATTTCACACATACTAGAGAAAGAGG
AGAAATACTAGATGGCTTCCTCCGAAGACGTTATCAAAGAGTTCATGCGTTTCAAAGTTCGTATGGAAGG
TTCCGTTAACGGTCACGAGTTCGAAATCGAAGGTGAAGGTGAAGGTCGTCCGTACGAAGGTACCCAGACC
GCTAAACTGAAAGTTACCAAAGGTGGTCCGCTGCCGTTCGCTTGGGACATCCTGTCCCCGCAGTTCCAGT
ACGGTTCCAAAGCTTACGTTAAACACCCGGCTGACATCCCGGACTACCTGAAACTGTCCTTCCCGGAAGG
TTTCAAATGGGAACGTGTTATGAACTTCGAAGACGGTGGTGTTGTTACCGTTACCCAGGACTCCTCCCTG
CAAGACGGTGAGTTCATCTACAAAGTTAAACTGCGTGGTACCAACTTCCCGTCCGACGGTCCGGTTATGC
AGAAAAAAACCATGGGTTGGGAAGCTTCCACCGAACGTATGTACCCGGAAGACGGTGCTCTGAAAGGTGA
AATCAAAATGCGTCTGAAACTGAAAGACGGTGGTCACTACGACGCTGAAGTTAAAACCACCTACATGGCT
AAAAAACCGGTTCAGCTGCCGGGTGCTTACAAAACCGACATCAAACTGGACATCACCTCCCACAACGAAG
ACTACACCATCGTTGAACAGTACGAACGTGCTGAAGGTCGTCACTCCACCGGTGCTTAATAACGCTGATA
GTGCTAGTGTAGATCGCTACTAGAGCCAGGCATCAAATAAAACGAAAGGCTCAGTCGAAAGACTGGGCCT
TTCGTTTTATCTGTTGTTTGTCGGTGAACGCTCTCTACTAGAGTCACACTGGCTCACCTTCGGGTGGGCC
TTTCTGCGTTTATAACTATGGTCTCCCGAATCTTCCGCTAGCATAAAAATAAGAAGCCTGCATTTGCAGG
CTTCTTATTTTTATGGCGCGCCGCCATTATTTTTTTGAACAATTGACAATTCATTTCTTATTTTTTATTA
AGTGATAGTCAAAAGGCATAACAGTGCTGAATAGAAAGAAATTTACAGAAAAGAAAATTATAGAATTTAG
TATGATTAATTATACTCATTTATGAATGTTTAATTGAATACAAAAAAAAATACTTGTTATGTATTCAATT
ACGGGTTAAAATATAGACAAGTTGAAAAATTTAATAAAAAAATAAGTCCTCAGCTCTTATATATTAAGCT
ACCAACTTAGTATATAAGCCAAAACTTAAATGTGCTACCAACACATCAAGCCGTTAGAGAACTCTATCTA
TAGCAATATTTCAAATGTACCGACATACAAGAGAAACATTAACTATATATATTCAATTTATGAGATTATC
TTAACAGATATAAATGTAAATTGCAATAAGTAAGATTTAGAAGTTTATAGCCTTTGTGTATTGGAAGCAG
TACGCAAAGGCTTTTTTATTTGATAAAAATTAGAAGTATATTTATTTTTTCATAATTAATTTATGAAAAT
GAAAGGGGGTGAGCAAAGTGACAGAGGAAAGCAGTATCTTATCAAATAACAAGGTATTAGCAATATCATT
ATTGACTTTAGCAGTAAACATTATGACTTTTATAGTGCTTGTAGCTAAGTAGTACGAAAGGGGGAGCTTT
AAAAAGCTCCTTGGAATACATAGAATTCATAAATTAATTTATGAAAAGAAGGGCGTATATGAAAACTTGT
AAAAATTGCAAAGAGTTTATTAAAGATACTGAAATATGCAAAATACATTCGTTGATGATTCATGATAAAA
CAGTAGCAACCTATTGCAGTAAATACAATGAGTCAAGATGTTTACATAAAGGGAAAGTCCAATGTATTAA
TTGTTCAAAGATGAACCGATATGGATGGTGTGCCATAAAAATGAGATGTTTTACAGAGGAAGAACAGAAA
AAAGAACGTACATGCATTAAATATTATGCAAGGAGCTTTAAAAAAGCTCATGTAAAGAAGAGTAAAAAGA
AAAAATAATTTATTTATTAATTTAATATTGAGAGTGCCGACACAGTATGCACTAAAAAATATATCTGTGG
TGTAGTGAGCCGATACAAAAGGATAGTCACTCGCATTTTCATAATACATCTTATGTTATGATTATGTGTC
GGTGGGACTTCACGACGAAAACCCACAATAAAAAAAGAGTTCGGGGTAGGGTTAAGCATAGTTGAGGCAA
CTAAACAATCAAGCTAGGATATGCAGTAGCAGACCGTAAGGTCGTTGTTTAGGTGTGTTGTAATACATAC
GCTATTAAGATGTAAAAATACGGATACCAATGAAGGGAAAAGTATAATTTTTGGATGTAGTTTGTTTGTT
CATCTATGGGCAAACTACGTCCAAAGCCGTTTCCAAATCTGCTAAAAAGTATATCCTTTCTAAAATCAAA
GTCAAGTATGAAATCATAAATAAAGTTTAATTTTGAAGTTATTATGATATTATGTTTTTCTATTAAAATA
AATTAAGTATATAGAATAGTTTAATAATAGTATATACTTAATGTGATAAGTGTCTGACAGTGTCACAGAA
AGGATGATTGTTATGGATTATAAGCGGCCGGCCGAAGCAAACTTAAGAGTGTGTTGATAGTGCAGTATCT
TAAAATTTTGTATAATAGGAATTGAAGTTAAATTAGATGCTAAAAATTTGTAATTAAGAAGGAGTGATTA
CATGAACAAAAATATAAAATATTCTCAAAACTTTTTAACGAGTGAAAAAGTACTCAACCAAATAATAAAA
CAATTGAATTTAAAAGAAACCGATACCGTTTACGAAATTGGAACAGGTAAAGGGCATTTAACGACGAAAC
TGGCTAAAATAAGTAAACAGGTAACGTCTATTGAATTAGACAGTCATCTATTCAACTTATCGTCAGAAAA
ATTAAAACTGAATACTCGTGTCACTTTAATTCACCAAGATATTCTACAGTTTCAATTCCCTAACAAACAG
AGGTATAAAATTGTTGGGAGTATTCCTTACCATTTAAGCACACAAATTATTAAAAAAGTGGTTTTTGAAA
GCCATGCGTCTGACATCTATCTGATTGTTGAAGAAGGATTCTACAAGCGTACCTTGGATATTCACCGAAC
ACTAGGGTTGCTCTTGCACACTCAAGTCTCGATTCAGCAATTGCTTAAGCTGCCAGCGGAATGCTTTCAT
CCTAAACCAAAAGTAAACAGTGTCTTAATAAAACTTACCCGCCATACCACAGATGTTCCAGATAAATATT
GGAAGCTATATACGTACTTTGTTTCAAAATGGGTCAATCGAGAATATCGTCAACTGTTTACTAAAAATCA
GTTTCATCAAGCAATGAAACACGCCAAAGTAAACAATTTAAGTACCGTTACTTATGAGCAAGTATTGTCT
ATTTTTAATAGTTATCTATTATTTAACGGGAGGAAATAATTCTATGAGTCGCTTTTGTAAATTTGGAAAG
TTACACGTTACTAAAGGGAATGTGTTTAAACTCCTTTTTGATAATCTCATGACCAAAATCCCTTAACGTG
AGTTTTCGTTCCACTGAGCGTCAGACCCCGTAGAAAAGATCAAAGGATCTTCTTGAGATCCTTTTTTTCT
GCGCGTAATCTGCTGCTTGCAAACAAAAAAACCACCGCTACCAGCGGTGGTTTGTTTGCCGGATCAAGAG
CTACCAACTCTTTTTCCGAAGGTAACTGGCTTCAGCAGAGCGCAGATACCAAATACTGTTCTTCTAGTGT
AGCCGTAGTTAGGCCACCACTTCAAGAACTCTGTAGCACCGCCTACATACCTCGCTCTGCTAATCCTGTT
ACCAGTGGCTGCTGCCAGTGGCGATAAGTCGTGTCTTACCGGGTTGGACTCAAGACGATAGTTACCGGAT
AAGGCGCAGCGGTCGGGCTGAACGGGGGGTTCGTGCACACAGCCCAGCTTGGAGCGAACGACCTACACCG
AACTGAGATACCTACAGCGTGAGCTATGAGAAAGCGCCACGCTTCCCGAAGGGAGAAAGGCGGACAGGTA
TCCGGTAAGCGGCAGGGTCGGAACAGGAGAGCGCACGAGGGAGCTTCCAGGGGGAAACGCCTGGTATCTT
TATAGTCCTGTCGGGTTTCGCCACCTCTGACTTGAGCGTCGATTTTTGTGATGCTCGTCAGGGGGGCGGA
GCCTATGGAAAAACGCCAGCAACGCGGCCTTTTTACGGTTCCTGGCCTTTTGCTGGCCTTTTGCTCACAT
GTTCTTTCCTGCGTTATCCCCTGATTCTGTGGATAACCGTATTACCGCCTTTGAGTGAGCTGATACCGCT
CGCCGCAGCCGAACGACCGAGCGCAGCGAGTCAGTGAGCGAGGAAGCGGAAGAGCGCCCAATACGCAGGG
CCC
Features (pLannotate 1.2.2; 10 found; start..end, strand, type, name):
     24..40      +  polyA_signal   OpIE-2 poly(A) signal (fragment): immediate-early gene 2 from the Orgyia pseudotsugata multicapsid nucleopolyhedrovirus; baculovirus polyadenylation signal
    136..223     +  CDS            lacI (fragment): lac repressor; lacI; The lac repressor binds to the lac operator to inhibit transcription in E. coli. This inhibition can be relieved by adding lactose or isopropyl-β-D-thiogalactopyranoside (IPTG).
    236..257     +  protein_bind   CAP binding site: CAP binding activates transcription in the presence of cAMP. E. coli catabolite activator protein
    272..302     +  promoter       lac promoter: promoter for the E. coli lac operon
    310..326     +  protein_bind   lac operator: The lac repressor binds to the lac operator to inhibit transcription in E. coli. This inhibition can be relieved by adding lactose or isopropyl-β-D-thiogalactopyranoside (IPTG). lac repressor encoded by lacI
    362..1036    +  CDS            mRFP1: mRFP1 is a basic (constitutively fluorescent) red fluorescent protein published in 2002, derived from Discosoma sp.. It is reported to be a somewhat slowly-maturing monomer with low acid sensitivity.
   1084..1155    +  terminator     rrnB T1 terminator: transcription terminator T1 from the E. coli rrnB gene
   1171..1198    +  terminator     T7Te terminator: phage T7 early transcription terminator
   3012..3746    +  CDS            erm: ERM_STREE - Experimental evidence at protein level: Swiss-Prot protein existence level 1. This protein produces a dimethylation of the adenine residue at position 2085 in 23S rRNA, resulting in reduced affinity between ribosomes and macrolide-lincosamide-streptogramin B antibiotics. From Streptococcus pneumoniae.
   3903..4491    +  rep_origin     ori: high-copy-number ColE1/pMB1/pBR322/pUC origin of replication
