[The description below was written by a language model from this plasmid's Addgene catalogue record and pLannotate feature annotations shown in this document.]
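Description:
pQmod3E-GG is a 4.7 kb E. coli–Clostridium shuttle expression vector built on the pMTL83241 modular backbone and designed as a Golden Gate destination plasmid. For propagation in E. coli it carries a high-copy ColE1/pUC-type origin, and the catalogue entry states that replication in Clostridium relies on the pCB102 origin. That replicon is not called out in the automated feature table, although a large unannotated stretch between the cloning cassette and the resistance gene could accommodate it. Selection in both hosts is by erythromycin resistance, conferred by an erm gene encoding a 23S rRNA adenine methyltransferase that reduces ribosome affinity for macrolide, lincosamide and streptogramin B antibiotics.

The payload is a drop-out reporter cassette inserted between SacI and NheI sites and, according to the record, flanked by BsaI sites. It consists of a lac promoter with its CAP binding site and lac operator driving mRFP1, a monomeric red fluorescent protein derived from Discosoma, followed by the rrnB T1 and T7Te transcription terminators. Only a short lacI fragment is annotated, so repression would depend on host-supplied repressor. A short hit to a baculovirus poly(A) signal is probably a spurious annotation. In use, BsaI digestion and ligation replace the RFP cassette with the parts being assembled, so that E. coli colonies carrying the parental vector are red while correct recombinants are colourless, giving a simple visual screen. The associated work concerns tuning gene expression in Clostridium phytofermentans with synthetic promoters and CRISPRi, which is consistent with using this plasmid as a scaffold for assembling expression constructs for that organism.
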