Addgene plasmid #191348: pQmod3E-GG
Purpose: Clostridium expression vector (pCB102 origin, ermR) with drop-out Plac-RFP cassette flanked with BsaI sites
Depositing lab: Andrew Tolonen. Depositing organization: Genoscope, Centre National de Sequencage (CEA). Publication: Tuning of Gene Expression in Clostridium phytofermentans Using Synthetic Promoters and CRISPRi. Rostain W, Zaplana T, Boutard M, Baum C, Tabuteau S, Sanitha M, Ramya M, Guss A, Ettwiller L, Tolonen AC. ACS Synth Biol. 2022 Dec 16;11(12):4077-4088. doi: 10.1021/acssynbio.2c00385. Epub 2022 Nov 25. PubMed 36427328.
Backbone
  Vector backbone: pMTL83241
  Backbone manufacturer: Chain Biotech
  Backbone size w/o insert (bp): 3823
  Total vector size (bp): 4693
  Modifications to backbone: drop-out Plac-RFP cassette flanked with BsaI sites
  Vector type: Bacterial Expression
Growth in bacteria
  Bacterial resistance: Erythromycin, 200 μg/mL
  Growth temperature: 37°C
  Growth strain: DH5alpha
  Copy number: High Copy
Gene/Insert
  Gene/Insert name: Plac-RFP (IPTG-inducible red fluorescent protein)
  Insert size (bp): 1103
  Promoter: Plac
  Cloning method: Restriction Enzyme; 5′ cloning site SacI (not destroyed); 3′ cloning site NheI (not destroyed)
  Sequencing primers: 5′ caggaaacagctatgaccgc; 3′ cactgttatgccttttgact
Terms and licenses: Academic/Nonprofit Terms; Industry Terms: Not Available to Industry
How to cite: pQmod3E-GG was a gift from Andrew Tolonen (Addgene plasmid # 191348 ; http://n2t.net/addgene:191348 ; RRID:Addgene_191348)
